Addgene plasmid #171943: SNX9
Purpose: Lentiviral plasmid to express mouse SNX9 in mammalian cells
Depositing lab: Cheng-han Yu. Depositing organization: University of Hong Kong. Publication: PI(3,4)P2-mediated membrane tubulation promotes integrin trafficking and invasive cell migration. Feng Z, Yu CH. Proc Natl Acad Sci U S A. 2021 May 11;118(19). pii: 2017645118. doi: 10.1073/pnas.2017645118. PubMed 33947811.
Backbone
  Vector backbone: pLenti6 V5-DEST
  Vector type: Mammalian Expression, Lentiviral
  Selectable markers: Puromycin
Growth in bacteria
  Bacterial resistance: Ampicillin, 100 μg/mL
  Growth temperature: 37°C
  Growth strain: NEB Stable
  Copy number: Unknown
Gene/Insert
  Gene/Insert name: SNX9
  Species: M. musculus (mouse)
  GenBank ID: NM_025664.6
Terms and licenses: Academic/Nonprofit Terms; Industry Terms: Not Available to Industry
How to cite: SNX9 was a gift from Cheng-han Yu (Addgene plasmid # 171943 ; http://n2t.net/addgene:171943 ; RRID:Addgene_171943)
