[The description below was written by a language model from this plasmid's Addgene catalogue record and pLannotate feature annotations shown in this document.]
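Description:
SNX9 is a third-generation-style, self-inactivating HIV-1 lentiviral transfer plasmid for expressing mouse sorting nexin 9 (Snx9) in mammalian cells. The catalogue lists the backbone as pLenti6 V5-DEST. However, the annotated 9.5 kb sequence shows no V5 tag, Gateway recombination sites or blasticidin marker, and its layout (SV40-driven puromycin cassette upstream of the CMV expression unit) differs from what that name suggests, so the feature table is the better guide to the actual architecture. In bacteria the plasmid is maintained through a high-copy ColE1/pUC-type origin and selected with ampicillin via β-lactamase. An f1 origin, residual lac elements and T7/T3 promoters are carried over from the cloning backbone.

The viral genome is transcribed in packaging cells from a chimeric RSV promoter fused to a truncated 5' LTR, which makes production Tat-independent. The Ψ packaging signal with a partial gag sequence, the Rev response element and the cPPT/CTS support RNA encapsidation, nuclear export and efficient transduction. The ΔU3 3' LTR inactivates LTR promoter activity after integration. Between the LTRs lie two independent cassettes. An SV40 enhancer/early promoter drives puromycin N-acetyltransferase for selection of transduced cells, and the CMV immediate-early enhancer/promoter drives the Snx9 coding sequence, for which no epitope or fluorescent tag is annotated. It is followed by a WPRE to enhance transcript stability and expression. An SV40 poly(A) signal and SV40 origin sit downstream of the 3' LTR.

Snx9 functions in endocytosis and vesicle trafficking, and the associated publication concerns phosphoinositide-mediated membrane tubulation, integrin trafficking and invasive cell migration. The construct is suited to stable or transient SNX9 overexpression in such studies.
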