Features (pLannotate 1.2.2; 28 found; start..end, strand, type, name):
      3..229     +  promoter       RSV promoter: Rous sarcoma virus enhancer/promoter
    230..410     +  LTR            5' LTR (truncated): truncated 5' long terminal repeat (LTR) from HIV-1
    457..582     +  misc_feature   HIV-1 Ψ: packaging signal of human immunodeficiency virus type 1
    566..929     +  CDS            HIV-1 gag (fragment): gag protein from human immunodeficiency virus 1; gag
   1075..1308    +  misc_feature   RRE: The Rev response element (RRE) of HIV-1 allows for Rev-dependent mRNA export from the nucleus to the cytoplasm.
   1685..1785    +  CDS            Rev (fragment): human immunodeficiency virus 1 (HIV-1) Rev protein; rev; enhances nuclear export of unspliced and incompletely spliced viral mRNAs
   1804..1920    +  misc_feature   cPPT/CTS: central polypurine tract and central termination sequence of HIV-1
   1937..2266    +  promoter       SV40 promoter: SV40 enhancer and early promoter
   2276..2875    +  CDS            PuroR: puromycin N-acetyltransferase; pac from Streptomyces alboniger; confers resistance to puromycin
   2951..3254    +  enhancer       CMV enhancer: human cytomegalovirus immediate early enhancer
   3255..3458    +  promoter       CMV promoter: human cytomegalovirus (CMV) immediate early promoter
   3535..5319    +  CDS            Snx9: SNX9_MOUSE - Experimental evidence at protein level: Swiss-Prot protein existence level 1. Involved in endocytosis and intracellular vesicle trafficking, both during interphase and at the end of mitosis. Required for efficient progress through mitosis and cytokinesis. Required for normal formation of the cleavage furrow at the end of mitosis. Plays a role in endocytosis via clathrin-coated pits, but also clathrin- independent, actin-dependent fluid-phase endocytosis. Plays a role in macropinocytosis. Promotes internalization of TNFR. Promotes degradation of EGFR after EGF signaling. Stimulates
   5346..5934    +  misc_feature   WPRE: woodchuck hepatitis virus posttranscriptional regulatory element
   5955..6023    +  CDS            nef (fragment): NEF_HV1Z2 - Experimental evidence at protein level: Swiss-Prot protein existence level 1. Extracellular Nef protein targets CD4(+) T-lymphocytes for apoptosis by interacting with CXCR4 surface receptors. From Human immunodeficiency virus type 1 group M subtype D (isolate Z2/CDC-Z34) (HIV-1).
   6025..6258    +  LTR            3' LTR (ΔU3): self-inactivating 3' long terminal repeat (LTR) from HIV-1
   6330..6451    +  polyA_signal   SV40 poly(A) signal: SV40 polyadenylation signal
   6491..6626    +  rep_origin     SV40 ori: SV40 origin of replication
   6647..6665    -  promoter       T7 promoter: promoter for bacteriophage T7 RNA polymerase
   6673..6828    +  CDS            lacZα (fragment): LacZα fragment of β-galactosidase; lacZ fragment
   6833..7261    +  rep_origin     f1 ori (sequence partly withheld): f1 bacteriophage origin of replication; arrow indicates direction of (+) strand synthesis
   7314..7418    +  promoter       AmpR promoter: bla
   7419..8279    +  CDS            AmpR: β-lactamase; bla; confers resistance to ampicillin, carbenicillin, and related antibiotics
   8450..9038    +  rep_origin     ori: high-copy-number ColE1/pMB1/pBR322/pUC origin of replication
   9221..9313    +  CDS            lacI (fragment): lac repressor; lacI; The lac repressor binds to the lac operator to inhibit transcription in E. coli. This inhibition can be relieved by adding lactose or isopropyl-β-D-thiogalactopyranoside (IPTG).
   9326..9347    +  protein_bind   CAP binding site: CAP binding activates transcription in the presence of cAMP. E. coli catabolite activator protein
   9362..9392    +  promoter       lac promoter: promoter for the E. coli lac operon
   9400..9416    +  protein_bind   lac operator: The lac repressor binds to the lac operator to inhibit transcription in E. coli. This inhibition can be relieved by adding lactose or isopropyl-β-D-thiogalactopyranoside (IPTG). lac repressor encoded by lacI
   9461..9479    +  promoter       T3 promoter: promoter for bacteriophage T3 RNA polymerase
>Addgene plasmid #171943 | SNX9 | addgene full sequence | sequence record 337599 | Addgene NGS Result
AATGTAGTCTTATGCAATACTCTTGTAGTCTTGCAACATGGTAACGATGAGTTAGCAACATGCCTTACAA
GGAGAGAAAAAGCACCGTGCATGCCGATTGGTGGAAGTAAGGTGGTACGATCGTGCCTTATTAGGAAGGC
AACAGACGGGTCTGACATGGATTGGACGAACCACTGAATTGCCGCATTGCAGAGATATTGTATTTAAGTG
CCTAGCTCGATACATAAACGGGTCTCTCTGGTTAGACCAGATCTGAGCCTGGGAGCTCTCTGGCTAACTA
GGGAACCCACTGCTTAAGCCTCAATAAAGCTTGCCTTGAGTGCTTCAAGTAGTGTGTGCCCGTCTGTTGT
GTGACTCTGGTAACTAGAGATCCCTCAGACCCTTTTAGTCAGTGTGGAAAATCTCTAGCAGTGGCGCCCG
AACAGGGACTTGAAAGCGAAAGGGAAACCAGAGGAGCTCTCTCGACGCAGGACTCGGCTTGCTGAAGCGC
GCACGGCAAGAGGCGAGGGGCGGCGACTGGTGAGTACGCCAAAAATTTTGACTAGCGGAGGCTAGAAGGA
GAGAGATGGGTGCGAGAGCGTCAGTATTAAGCGGGGGAGAATTAGATCGCGATGGGAAAAAATTCGGTTA
AGGCCAGGGGGAAAGAAAAAATATAAATTAAAACATATAGTATGGGCAAGCAGGGAGCTAGAACGATTCG
CAGTTAATCCTGGCCTGTTAGAAACATCAGAAGGCTGTAGACAAATACTGGGACAGCTACAACCATCCCT
TCAGACAGGATCAGAAGAACTTAGATCATTATATAATACAGTAGCAACCCTCTATTGTGTGCATCAAAGG
ATAGAGATAAAAGACACCAAGGAAGCTTTAGACAAGATAGAGGAAGAGCAAAACAAAAGTAAGACCACCG
CACAGCAAGCGGCCGCTGATCTTCAGACCTGGAGGAGGAGATATGAGGGACAATTGGAGAAGTGAATTAT
ATAAATATAAAGTAGTAAAAATTGAACCATTAGGAGTAGCACCCACCAAGGCAAAGAGAAGAGTGGTGCA
GAGAGAAAAAAGAGCAGTGGGAATAGGAGCTTTGTTCCTTGGGTTCTTGGGAGCAGCAGGAAGCACTATG
GGCGCAGCGTCAATGACGCTGACGGTACAGGCCAGACAATTATTGTCTGGTATAGTGCAGCAGCAGAACA
ATTTGCTGAGGGCTATTGAGGCGCAACAGCATCTGTTGCAACTCACAGTCTGGGGCATCAAGCAGCTCCA
GGCAAGAATCCTGGCTGTGGAAAGATACCTAAAGGATCAACAGCTCCTGGGGATTTGGGGTTGCTCTGGA
AAACTCATTTGCACCACTGCTGTGCCTTGGAATGCTAGTTGGAGTAATAAATCTCTGGAACAGATTTGGA
ATCACACGACCTGGATGGAGTGGGACAGAGAAATTAACAATTACACAAGCTTAATACACTCCTTAATTGA
AGAATCGCAAAACCAGCAAGAAAAGAATGAACAAGAATTATTGGAATTAGATAAATGGGCAAGTTTGTGG
AATTGGTTTAACATAACAAATTGGCTGTGGTATATAAAATTATTCATAATGATAGTAGGAGGCTTGGTAG
GTTTAAGAATAGTTTTTGCTGTACTTTCTATAGTGAATAGAGTTAGGCAGGGATATTCACCATTATCGTT
TCAGACCCACCTCCCAACCCCGAGGGGACCCGACAGGCCCGAAGGAATAGAAGAAGAAGGTGGAGAGAGA
GACAGAGACAGATCCATTCGATTAGTGAACGGATCTCGACGGTATCGGTTAACTTTTAAAAGAAAAGGGG
GGATTGGGGGGTACAGTGCAGGGGAAAGAATAGTAGACATAATAGCAACAGACATACAAACTAAAGAATT
ACAAAAACAAATTACAAAATTCAAAATTTTATCGACCCTGTGGAATGTGTGTCAGTTAGGGTGTGGAAAG
TCCCCAGGCTCCCCAGCAGGCAGAAGTATGCAAAGCATGCATCTCAATTAGTCAGCAACCAGGTGTGGAA
AGTCCCCAGGCTCCCCAGCAGGCAGAAGTATGCAAAGCATGCATCTCAATTAGTCAGCAACCATAGTCCC
GCCCCTAACTCCGCCCATCCCGCCCCTAACTCCGCCCAGTTCCGCCCATTCTCCGCCCCATGGCTGACTA
ATTTTTTTTATTTATGCAGAGGCCGAGGCCGCCTCGGCCTCTGAGCTATTCCAGAAGTAGTGAGGAGGCT
TTTTTGGAGGCCTAGGCTTTTGCAAAAAGCTTACCATGACCGAGTACAAGCCCACGGTGCGCCTCGCCAC
CCGCGACGACGTCCCCAGGGCCGTACGCACCCTCGCCGCCGCGTTCGCCGACTACCCCGCCACGCGCCAC
ACCGTCGATCCGGACCGCCACATCGAGCGGGTCACCGAGCTGCAAGAACTCTTCCTCACGCGCGTCGGGC
TCGACATCGGCAAGGTGTGGGTCGCGGACGACGGCGCCGCGGTGGCGGTCTGGACCACGCCGGAGAGCGT
CGAAGCGGGGGCGGTGTTCGCCGAGATCGGCCCGCGCATGGCCGAGTTGAGCGGTTCCCGGCTGGCCGCG
CAGCAACAGATGGAAGGCCTCCTGGCGCCGCACCGGCCCAAGGAGCCCGCGTGGTTCCTGGCCACCGTCG
GCGTCTCGCCCGACCACCAGGGCAAGGGTCTGGGCAGCGCCGTCGTGCTCCCCGGAGTGGAGGCGGCCGA
GCGCGCCGGGGTGCCCGCCTTCCTGGAGACCTCCGCGCCCCGCAACCTCCCCTTCTACGAGCGGCTCGGC
TTCACCGTCACCGCCGACGTCGAGGTGCCCGAAGGACCGCGCACCTGGTGCATGACCCGCAAGCCCGGTG
CCTGACGCCCGCCCCACGACCCGCAGCGCCCGACCGAAAGGAGCGCACGACCCCATGCATCGATAAGCTT
GGGAGTTCCGCGTTACATAACTTACGGTAAATGGCCCGCCTGGCTGACCGCCCAACGACCCCCGCCCATT
GACGTCAATAATGACGTATGTTCCCATAGTAACGCCAATAGGGACTTTCCATTGACGTCAATGGGTGGAG
TATTTACGGTAAACTGCCCACTTGGCAGTACATCAAGTGTATCATATGCCAAGTACGCCCCCTATTGACG
TCAATGACGGTAAATGGCCCGCCTGGCATTATGCCCAGTACATGACCTTATGGGACTTTCCTACTTGGCA
GTACATCTACGTATTAGTCATCGCTATTACCATGGTGATGCGGTTTTGGCAGTACATCAATGGGCGTGGA
TAGCGGTTTGACTCACGGGGATTTCCAAGTCTCCACCCCATTGACGTCAATGGGAGTTTGTTTTGGCACC
AAAATCAACGGGACTTTCCAAAATGTCGTAACAACTCCGCCCCATTGACGCAAATGGGCGGTAGGCGTGT
ACGGTGGGAGGTCTATATAAGCAGAGCTCGTTTAGTGAACCGTCAGATCGCCTGGAGACGCCATCCACGC
TGTTTTGACCTCCATAGAAGACACCGACTCTAGAATGGCCACCAAGGCTCGGGTCATGTACGACTTTGCT
GCTGAGCCTGGAAACAATGAGCTGACCGTTACTGAAGGAGAAATCATCACAGTTACAAACCCGAATGTTG
GTGGAGGATGGCTGGAAGGAAAGAACAACAAAGGAGAGCAGGGGCTTGTTCCTACTGACTACGTGGAAAT
TTTACCAAACGATGGAAAAGATCCGTTTTCTTGTGGGAATTCAGTAGCCGACCAAGCTTTCCTCGATTCC
CTGACAGCTAGCACAGCTCAAACCAACTCATCTTCTGCCAACAGCAATAACCAGGTTGGTGGTGGCAATG
ACCCCTGGACAGCCTGGAATGCTCCCAAACCTGGGAACTGGGACAGCTCCGATGCCTGGGGCTCCAGGAC
AGACGGAACTAGCGCTCAGAGGAACAGCAGCGCCAACAACTGGGACACGGGCTTTGGCCACCCACAGGCC
TACCAAGGACCAGCAACTGGTGATGATGACGAATGGGATGAAGACTGGGACGACCCCAAGTCCTCCTCAC
CTTACTTCAAGGATTCAGAACCAGCTGAAGCAGGGGGCATCCAGCGGGGAAACAGTCGTGCGGGTGCCTC
CTCCATGAAGCTGCCCCTTAACAAATTTCCTGGATTTGCAAAACCTGGCATGGAGCAGTACTTGTTGGCC
AAGCAGCTAGCAAAACCCAAAGAGAAAATCGCCATCATCGTTGGAGATTATGGCCCTATGTGGGTTTATC
CTACCTCTACGTTTGACTGTGTGGTAGCTGATCCCCGGAAAGGTTCCAAAATGTACGGTCTGAAGAGCTA
CATTGAGTATCAGCTAACACCCACTAACACTAACCGATCTGTAAACCACAGATATAAGCACTTTGATTGG
TTATATGAGCGTCTCCTGGTTAAGTTTGGGTCTGCCATTCCGATCCCTTCTCTTCCAGACAAGCAGGTCA
CAGGTCGCTTTGAAGAGGAATTTATCAAAATGCGGATGGAGCGGCTCCAGGCCTGGATGACCAGGATGTG
CCGGCACCCGGTGGTGTCAGAAAGTGAAGTTTTCCAGCAGTTCCTGAATTTCCGAGATGAGAAGGAATGG
AAGACTGGAAAGAGGAAGGCTGAGAAAGACGAACTGGTGGGAGTGATGATATTTTCCACCATGGAACCAG
AGGCTCCTGACTTGGATTTGATAGAAATAGAACAGAAGTGTGACGCTGTGGGGAAGTTCACCAAGGCCAT
GGATGACGGCGTGAAGGAGCTGCTGACGGTGGGGCAGGAGCACTGGAAGCGCTGCACAGGGCCCTTACCC
AAGGAGTATCAGAAGATAGGGAAGGCTCTGCAGAGCTTAGCGGCAGTGTTCAGCTCCAGCGGTTATCAAG
GAGAGACCGACCTTAACGATGCAATCACAGAAGCTGGGAAGACGTATGAGGAGATCGCCAGCCTTGTGGC
AGAGCAGCCAAAGAAGGACCTCCACTTCCTGATGGAGTGCAACCATGAGTACAAAGGCTTTCTCGGCTGC
TTCCCGGACATCATTGGTGCCCACAAGGGAGCAATAGAAAAAGTGAAAGAAAGTGATAAGCTGGTTGCAA
CTAGTAAAATTACTCCCCAAGACAAGCAGACCATGGTGAAGAGAGTTGGCACCATGTCTTACGCTCTGCA
AGCTGAGATGAATCACTTTCACAGTAACCGGATCTATGATTACAACAGTGTCATCCGCCTCTACCTGGAG
CAGCAAGTGCAGTTCTATGAAACAATCGCAGAAAAGCTGAGGCAGGCCCTCAGCCGCTTCCCGGTTATGT
AACTCGAGCACCAGAATTCGTCGACAATCAACCTCTGGATTACAAAATTTGTGAAAGATTGACTGGTATT
CTTAACTATGTTGCTCCTTTTACGCTATGTGGATACGCTGCTTTAATGCCTTTGTATCATGCTATTGCTT
CCCGTATGGCTTTCATTTTCTCCTCCTTGTATAAATCCTGGTTGCTGTCTCTTTATGAGGAGTTGTGGCC
CGTTGTCAGGCAACGTGGCGTGGTGTGCACTGTGTTTGCTGACGCAACCCCCACTGGTTGGGGCATTGCC
ACCACCTGTCAGCTCCTTTCCGGGACTTTCGCTTTCCCCCTCCCTATTGCCACGGCGGAACTCATCGCCG
CCTGCCTTGCCCGCTGCTGGACAGGGGCTCGGCTGTTGGGCACTGACAATTCCGTGGTGTTGTCGGGGAA
GCTGACGTCCTTTCCATGGCTGCTCGCCTGTGTTGCCACCTGGATTCTGCGCGGGACGTCCTTCTGCTAC
GTCCCTTCGGCCCTCAATCCAGCGGACCTTCCTTCCCGCGGCCTGCTGCCGGCTCTGCGGCCTCTTCCGC
GTCTTCGCCTTCGCCCTCAGACGAGTCGGATCTCCCTTTGGGCCGCCTCCCCGCCTGGAATTAATTCGAG
CTCGGTACCTTTAAGACCAATGACTTACAAGGCAGCTGTAGATCTTAGCCACTTTTTAAAAGAAAAGGGG
GGACTGGAAGGGCTAATTCACTCCCAACGAAGACAAGATCTGCTTTTTGCTTGTACTGGGTCTCTCTGGT
TAGACCAGATCTGAGCCTGGGAGCTCTCTGGCTAACTAGGGAACCCACTGCTTAAGCCTCAATAAAGCTT
GCCTTGAGTGCTTCAAGTAGTGTGTGCCCGTCTGTTGTGTGACTCTGGTAACTAGAGATCCCTCAGACCC
TTTTAGTCAGTGTGGAAAATCTCTAGCAGTAGTAGTTCATGTCATCTTATTATTCAGTATTTATAACTTG
CAAAGAAATGAATATCAGAGAGTGAGAGGAACTTGTTTATTGCAGCTTATAATGGTTACAAATAAAGCAA
TAGCATCACAAATTTCACAAATAAAGCATTTTTTTCACTGCATTCTAGTTGTGGTTTGTCCAAACTCATC
AATGTATCTTATCATGTCTGGCTCTAGCTATCCCGCCCCTAACTCCGCCCATCCCGCCCCTAACTCCGCC
CAGTTCCGCCCATTCTCCGCCCCATGGCTGACTAATTTTTTTTATTTATGCAGAGGCCGAGGCCGCCTCG
GCCTCTGAGCTATTCCAGAAGTAGTGAGGAGGCTTTTTTGGAGGCCTAGGGACGTACCCAATTCGCCCTA
TAGTGAGTCGTATTACGCGCGCTCACTGGCCGTCGTTTTACAACGTCGTGACTGGGAAAACCCTGGCGTT
ACCCAACTTAATCGCCTTGCAGCACATCCCCCTTTCGCCAGCTGGCGTAATAGCGAAGAGGCCCGCACCG
ATCGCCCTTCCCAACAGTTGCGCAGCCTGAATGGCGAATGGG
[124 nt withheld, positions 6833-6956]
C
[91 nt withheld, positions 6958-7048]
A
[49 nt withheld, positions 7050-7098]
CCTTTGACGTTGGAGTCCACGTTCTTT
[37 nt withheld, positions 7126-7162]
ACCCTATCTCGGTCTATTCTTTTGATTTATAAGGGATTTTGCCGATTTCGGCCTATTGGTTAAAAAATGA
GCTGATTTAACAAAAATTTAACGCGAATTTTAACAAAATATTAACGCTTACAATTTAGGTGGCACTTTTC
GGGGAAATGTGCGCGGAACCCCTATTTGTTTATTTTTCTAAATACATTCAAATATGTATCCGCTCATGAG
ACAATAACCCTGATAAATGCTTCAATAATATTGAAAAAGGAAGAGTATGAGTATTCAACATTTCCGTGTC
GCCCTTATTCCCTTTTTTGCGGCATTTTGCCTTCCTGTTTTTGCTCACCCAGAAACGCTGGTGAAAGTAA
AAGATGCTGAAGATCAGTTGGGTGCACGAGTGGGTTACATCGAACTGGATCTCAACAGCGGTAAGATCCT
TGAGAGTTTTCGCCCCGAAGAACGTTTTCCAATGATGAGCACTTTTAAAGTTCTGCTATGTGGCGCGGTA
TTATCCCGTATTGACGCCGGGCAAGAGCAACTCGGTCGCCGCATACACTATTCTCAGAATGACTTGGTTG
AGTACTCACCAGTCACAGAAAAGCATCTTACGGATGGCATGACAGTAAGAGAATTATGCAGTGCTGCCAT
AACCATGAGTGATAACACTGCGGCCAACTTACTTCTGACAACGATCGGAGGACCGAAGGAGCTAACCGCT
TTTTTGCACAACATGGGGGATCATGTAACTCGCCTTGATCGTTGGGAACCGGAGCTGAATGAAGCCATAC
CAAACGACGAGCGTGACACCACGATGCCTGTAGCAATGGCAACAACGTTGCGCAAACTATTAACTGGCGA
ACTACTTACTCTAGCTTCCCGGCAACAATTAATAGACTGGATGGAGGCGGATAAAGTTGCAGGACCACTT
CTGCGCTCGGCCCTTCCGGCTGGCTGGTTTATTGCTGATAAATCTGGAGCCGGTGAGCGTGGGTCTCGCG
GTATCATTGCAGCACTGGGGCCAGATGGTAAGCCCTCCCGTATCGTAGTTATCTACACGACGGGGAGTCA
GGCAACTATGGATGAACGAAATAGACAGATCGCTGAGATAGGTGCCTCACTGATTAAGCATTGGTAACTG
TCAGACCAAGTTTACTCATATATACTTTAGATTGATTTAAAACTTCATTTTTAATTTAAAAGGATCTAGG
TGAAGATCCTTTTTGATAATCTCATGACCAAAATCCCTTAACGTGAGTTTTCGTTCCACTGAGCGTCAGA
CCCCGTAGAAAAGATCAAAGGATCTTCTTGAGATCCTTTTTTTCTGCGCGTAATCTGCTGCTTGCAAACA
AAAAAACCACCGCTACCAGCGGTGGTTTGTTTGCCGGATCAAGAGCTACCAACTCTTTTTCCGAAGGTAA
CTGGCTTCAGCAGAGCGCAGATACCAAATACTGTTCTTCTAGTGTAGCCGTAGTTAGGCCACCACTTCAA
GAACTCTGTAGCACCGCCTACATACCTCGCTCTGCTAATCCTGTTACCAGTGGCTGCTGCCAGTGGCGAT
AAGTCGTGTCTTACCGGGTTGGACTCAAGACGATAGTTACCGGATAAGGCGCAGCGGTCGGGCTGAACGG
GGGGTTCGTGCACACAGCCCAGCTTGGAGCGAACGACCTACACCGAACTGAGATACCTACAGCGTGAGCT
ATGAGAAAGCGCCACGCTTCCCGAAGGGAGAAAGGCGGACAGGTATCCGGTAAGCGGCAGGGTCGGAACA
GGAGAGCGCACGAGGGAGCTTCCAGGGGGAAACGCCTGGTATCTTTATAGTCCTGTCGGGTTTCGCCACC
TCTGACTTGAGCGTCGATTTTTGTGATGCTCGTCAGGGGGGCGGAGCCTATGGAAAAACGCCAGCAACGC
GGCCTTTTTACGGTTCCTGGCCTTTTGCTGGCCTTTTGCTCACATGTTCTTTCCTGCGTTATCCCCTGAT
TCTGTGGATAACCGTATTACCGCCTTTGAGTGAGCTGATACCGCTCGCCGCAGCCGAACGACCGAGCGCA
GCGAGTCAGTGAGCGAGGAAGCGGAAGAGCGCCCAATACGCAAACCGCCTCTCCCCGCGCGTTGGCCGAT
TCATTAATGCAGCTGGCACGACAGGTTTCCCGACTGGAAAGCGGGCAGTGAGCGCAACGCAATTAATGTG
AGTTAGCTCACTCATTAGGCACCCCAGGCTTTACACTTTATGCTTCCGGCTCGTATGTTGTGTGGAATTG
TGAGCGGATAACAATTTCACACAGGAAACAGCTATGACCATGATTACGCCAAGCGCGCAATTAACCCTCA
CTAAAGGGAACAAAAGCTGGAGCTGCAAGCTT
